>Addgene plasmid #180582 | pAAV-CAG-G-Cdc42 | addgene full sequence | sequence record 355652 | Addgene Partial NGS Result
GGGCGGGGCGGGGCGAGGCGGAGAGGTGCGGCGGCAGCCAATCAGAGCGGCGCGCTCCGAAAGTTTCCTT
TTATGGCGAGGCGGCGGCGGCGGCGGCCCTATAAAAAGCGAAGCGCGCGGCGGGCGGGAGTCGCTGCGCG
CTGCCTTCGCCCCGTGCCCCGCTCCGCCGCCGCCTCGCGCCGCCCGCCCCGGCTCTGACTGACCGCGTTA
CTCCCACAGGTGAGCGGGCGGGACGGCCCTTCTCCTCCGGGCTGTAATTAGCGCTTGGTTTAATGACGGC
TTGTTTCTTTTCTGTGGCTGCGTGAAAGCCTTGAGGGGCTCCGGGAGGGCCCTTTGTGCGGGGGGAGCGG
CTCGGGGCTGTCCGCGGGGGGACGGCTGCCTTCGGGGGGGACGGGGCAGGGCGGGGTTCGGCTTCTGGCG
TGTGACCGGCGGCTCTAGAGCCTCTGCTAACCATGTTCATGCCTTCTTCTTTTTCCTACAGCTCCTGGGC
AACGTGCTGGTTATTGTGCTGTCTCATCATTTTGGCAAAGAATTGCTCGAGCGCTAGCACCATGGCCACC
ATCAAAGAGTTCATGCGCTTCAAGGTGCGCATGGAGGGCTCCATGAACGGCCACGAGTTCGAGATCGAGG
GCGAGGGCGAGGGCCGCCCCTACGAGGGCACCCAGACCGCCAAGCTGAAGGTGACCAAGGGCGGCCCCCT
GCCCTTCGCCTGGGACATCCTGTCCCCCCAGTTCATGTACGGCTCCGAGGCGTACGTGAGGCACCCCGCC
GACATCCCCGATTACAAGAAGCTGCCCTTCCCCGAGGGCTTCAAGTGGGAGCGCGTGATGAACTTCGAAG
ACGGCGGTCTGGTGACCGTTACCCAGGACTCCTCCCTGCAGGACGGCACGCTGATCTGCAAGGTGAAGAT
GCGCGGCACCAACTTCCCCCCCGACGGCCCCGTAATGCAGAAGAAGACCATGGGCTGGGAGGCCTCCACC
GAGATGCTGTACCCCGAAGACGGCGTGCTGAAGGGCCATAGCTATCAGGCCCTGAAGCTGAAGGACGGCG
GCCACTACCTGGTGGAGTTCGAGACCATCTACATGGCCAAGAAGCCCGTGCAACTGCCCGGCGATTACTG
TGTGGACACCAAGCTGGACATCACCTCCCACAACGAGGACTACACCATCGTGGAACAGTACGGGCGCTCC
GAGGGCCGCCACCGTCTGGGCATGGACGAGCGGTACAAGTTAGGGCATGGTACAGGTAGCACAGGCAGCG
GTAGCTCCGGTACCCTGTACAAGGGCAGCGGCAGCTCCATTTTACCTGGAGATAAAACAAATAAAAAGAA
AGAGAAAGAGCGGCCAGAGATTTCTCTCCCTTCAGATTTTGAACACACAATTCATGTCGGTTTTGATGCT
GTCACAGGGGAGTTTACGGGAATGCCAGAGCAGTGGGCCCGCTTGCTTCAGGGAAGCGGAGCTACTAACT
TCAGCCTGCTGAAGCAGGCTGGAGACGTGGAGGAGAACCCTGGACCAATGGTGAGCAAGAGCGAGGAGGT
CATCAAAGAGTTCATGCGCTTCAAGGTGCGCTTGGAGGGCTCCATGAACGGCCACGAGTTCGAGATCGAG
GGCGAGGGCGAGGGCCGCCCTTACGAGGGCACCCAGACCGCCAAGCTGAAGGTGACCAAGGGCGGCCCCC
TGCCCTTCGCCTGGGACATCCTGTCCCCCCTGATCATGTACGGCTCCAAGATGTACGTGAAGCACCCCGC
CGACGTCCCCGATTACATGAAGCTGTCCTTCCCCGAGGGCTTCAAGTGGGAGCGCGTGATGCACTTCGAG
GACGGCGGTCTGGTGACCGCGACACAGGACTCCTCCCTGCAGGACGGCACGCTGATCTACAAGGTGAAGA
TGCGCGGCACCAACTTCCCCCCCGACGGCCCCGTAATGCAGAAGAAGACCTTGGGCTGGGATTATGCCAC
CGAGCGCCTGTACCCCGAAGAAGGCGTGCTGAAGGGCGAGCTCCTGGGGCGCCTGAAGCTGAAGGACGGC
GGCCTCAACCTGGTGGAGTCCAAGACCATCTACATGGCCAAGAAGCCCGTGCAACTGCCCGGCTACTACT
TCGTGGACACCAAGCTGGACATCACCTCCCACAACGAGGACTACACCATCGTGGAACAGTACGAGCGCTC
CGAGGGCCGCCACCACCTGGGGCATGGTACAGGTAGCACAGGCAGCGGTAGCTCCGGTACCCTGTACAAG
TCCGGACTCAGATCTCGAGCTCAAGCTTCGAATTCGGCAATGCAGACAATTAAGTGTGTTGTTGTGGGCG
ATGGTGCTGTTGGTAAAACATGTCTCCTGATATCCTACACAACAAACAAATTTCCATCGGAATATGTACC
GACTGTTTTTGACAACTATGCAGTCACAGTTATGATTGGTGGAGAACCATATACTCTTGGACTTTTTGAT
ACTGCAGGGCAAGAGGATTATGACAGATTACGACCGCTGAGTTATCCACAAACAGATGTATTTCTAGTCT
GTTTTTCAGTGGTCTCTCCATCTTCATTTGAAAACGTGAAAGAAAAGTGGGTGCCTGAGATAACTCACCA
CTGTCCAAAGACTCCTTTCTTGCTTGTTGGGACTCAAATTGATCTCAGAGATGACCCCTCTACTATTGAG
AAACTTGCCAAGAACAAACAGAAGCCTATCACTCCAGAGACTGCTGAAAAGCTGGCCCGTGACCTGAAGG
CTGTCAAGTATGTGGAGTGTTCTGCACTTACACAGAGAGGTCTGAAGAATGTGTTTGATGAGGCTATCCT
AGCTGCCCTCGAGCCTCCGGAAACTCAACCCAAAAGGAAGTGCTGTATATTCTAAATCTCCGGAATCAAC
CTCTGGATTACAAAATTTGTGAAAGATTGACTGGTATTCTTAACTATGTTGCTCCTTTTACGCTATGTGG
ATACGCTGCTTTAATGCCTTTGTATCATGCTATTGCTTCCCGTATGGCTTTCATTTTCTCCTCCTTGTAT
AAATCCTGGTTGCTGTCTCTTTATGAGGAGTTGTGGCCCGTTGTCAGGCAACGTGGCGTGGTGTGCACTG
TGTTTGCTGACGCAACCCCCACTGGTTGGGGCATTGCCACCACCTGTCAGCTCCTTTCCGGGACTTTCGC
TTTCCCCCTCCCTATTGCCACGGCGGAACTCATCGCCGCCTGCCTTGCCCGCTGCTGGACAGGGGCTCGG
CTGTTGGGCACTGACAATTCCGTGGTGTTGTCGGGGAAATCATCGTCCTTTCCTTGGCTGCTCGCCTGTG
TTGCCACCTGGATTCTGCGCGGGACGTCCTTCTGCTACGTCCCTTCGGCCCTCAATCCAGCGGACCTTCC
TTCCCGCGGCCTGCTGCCGGCTCTGCGGCCTCTTCCGCGTCTTCGCCTTCGCCCTCAGACGAGTCGGATC
TCCCTTTGGGCCGCCTCCCCGCATCGATACCGTCGACCCGGGCGGCCGCTTCGAGCAGACATGATAAGAT
ACATTGATGAGTTTGGACAAACCACAACTAGAATGCAGTGAAAAAAATGCTTTATTTGTGAAATTTGTGA
TGCTATTGCTTTATTTGTAACCATTATAAGCTGCAATAAACAAGTTAACAACAACAATTGCATTCATTTT
ATGTTTCAGGTTCAGGGGGAGATGTGGGAGGTTTTTTAAAGCAAGTAAAACCTCTACAAATGTGGTAAAA
TCGATAAGGATCTTCCTAGAGCATGGCTACGTAGATAAGTAGCATGGCGGGTTAATCATTAACTACAAGG
AACCCCTAGTGATGGAGTTGGCCACTCCCTCTCTGCGCGCTCGCTCGCTCACTGAGGCCGGGCGACCAAA
GGTCGCCCGACGCCCGGGCTTTGCCCGGGCGGCCTCAGTGAGCGAGCGAGCGCGCAGCTGCATTAATGAA
TCGGCCAACGCGCGGGGAGAGGCGGTTTGCGTATTGGGCGCTCTTCCGCTTCCTCGCTCACTGACTCGCT
GCGCTCGGTCGTTCGGCTGCGGCGAGCGGTATCAGCT
Features (pLannotate 1.2.2; 12 found; start..end, strand, type, name):
      1..126     +  promoter       chicken β-actin promoter (fragment): contains a 21-bp deletion relative to the standard chicken β-actin promoter
    127..262     +  intron         hybrid intron (fragment): hybrid between chicken β-actin (CBA) and minute virus of mice (MMV) introns (Gray et al., 2011)
    351..481     +  intron         chimeric intron (fragment): chimera between introns from chicken β-actin and rabbit β-globin
    561..2189    +  CDS            RRvT: RRvT is a basic (constitutively fluorescent) red fluorescent protein published in 2016, derived from Discosoma sp.. It has very low acid sensitivity.
   2241..2275    +  misc_feature   MCS (fragment): multiple cloning site
   2280..2818    +  CDS            Cdc42 (fragment): human Rho family small GTPase Cdc42
   2864..3452    +  misc_feature   WPRE: woodchuck hepatitis virus posttranscriptional regulatory element
   3495..3616    -  polyA_signal   SV40 poly(A) signal: SV40 polyadenylation signal
   3639..3707    -  CDS            large T antigen (fragment): large T antigen from SV40 (simian virus 40)
   3778..3911    +  repeat_region  AAV2 ITR: inverted terminal repeat of adeno-associated virus serotype 2 inverted
   3905..3961    -  CDS            lacI (fragment): lac repressor; lacI; The lac repressor binds to the lac operator to inhibit transcription in E. coli. This inhibition can be relieved by adding lactose or isopropyl-β-D-thiogalactopyranoside (IPTG).
   3963..4027    -  rep_origin     RSF ori (fragment): Plasmids containing the RSF 1030 origin of replication can be propagated in E. coli cells that contain additional plasmids with compatible origins.
