[The description below was written by a language model from this plasmid's Addgene catalogue record and pLannotate feature annotations shown in this document.]
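Description:
pAAV-CAG-G-Cdc42 is an adeno-associated virus transfer plasmid built on the pAAV-CAG-EGFP backbone. It carries a genetically encoded, dimerization-dependent GFP (ddGFP) sensor for activity of the human Rho-family small GTPase Cdc42. The plasmid is a high-copy construct selected with ampicillin and maintained in a recombination-deficient E. coli strain, a common choice for preserving repeat-rich AAV ITRs.

The available feature table comes from a partial sequencing read of about 4 kb, so it covers the expression cassette but not the whole plasmid. The ampicillin marker, an intact bacterial origin, the upstream ITR and the enhancer portion of the CAG promoter are not annotated. The short lacI, RSF ori and SV40 large T hits at the end of the read are fragments and probably reflect backbone or poly(A)-flanking sequence rather than functional parts.

Within the read, the end of the chicken β-actin promoter and its associated chimeric intron, both parts of CAG, drive a long open reading frame. The annotation tool labels the first part of this frame as the Discosoma-derived red protein RRvT. Because ddFP components also derive from Discosoma red fluorescent proteins, this hit most likely marks the ddGFP sensor modules rather than a true red reporter, although the record does not define the exact domain arrangement. A linker or multiple-cloning-site remnant and the Cdc42 coding sequence follow. A WPRE then enhances transcript expression, and the cassette ends with an SV40 polyadenylation signal and an AAV2 ITR.

In an intensiometric ddGFP design, fluorescence rises when the sensor partners associate upon GTPase activation, so Cdc42 activity is read out as a change in green intensity. AAV packaging allows the sensor to be delivered for imaging in cells and in vivo.
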