Addgene plasmid #180582: pAAV-CAG-G-Cdc42
Purpose: ddGFP sensor of Cdc42
Depositing lab: Won Do Heo. Depositing organization: Korea Advanced Institute of Science and Technology. Publication: Intensiometric biosensors visualize the activity of multiple small GTPases in vivo. Kim J , Lee S, Jung K, Oh WC, Kim N, Son S, Jo Y, Kwon HB, Heo WD. Nat Commun. 2019 Jan 14;10(1):211. doi: 10.1038/s41467-018-08217-3. PubMed 30643148.
Backbone
  Vector backbone: pAAV-CAG-EGFP
  Vector type: AAV
Growth in bacteria
  Bacterial resistance: Ampicillin, 100 μg/mL
  Growth temperature: 30°C
  Growth strain: NEB Stable
  Copy number: High Copy
Gene/Insert
  Gene/Insert name: ddGFP sensor of Cdc42
  Species: H. sapiens (human), Synthetic
  Cloning method: Restriction Enzyme; 5′ cloning site unknown (unknown if destroyed)
Terms and licenses: Academic/Nonprofit Terms; Industry Terms: Not Available to Industry
How to cite: pAAV-CAG-G-Cdc42 was a gift from Won Do Heo (Addgene plasmid # 180582 ; http://n2t.net/addgene:180582 ; RRID:Addgene_180582)
