>Addgene plasmid #180582 | pAAV-CAG-G-Cdc42 | depositor partial sequence | sequence record 351367 | G-Cdc42
ATGGCCACCATCAAAGAGTTCATGCGCTTCAAGGTGCGCATGGAGGGCTCCATGAACGGCCACGAGTTCG
AGATCGAGGGCGAGGGCGAGGGCCGCCCCTACGAGGGCACCCAGACCGCCAAGCTGAAGGTGACCAAGGG
CGGCCCCCTGCCCTTCGCCTGGGACATCCTGTCCCCCCAGTTCATGTACGGCTCCGAGGCGTACGTGAGG
CACCCCGCCGACATCCCCGATTACAAGAAGCTGCCCTTCCCCGAGGGCTTCAAGTGGGAGCGCGTGATGA
ACTTCGAAGACGGCGGTCTGGTGACCGTTACCCAGGACTCCTCCCTGCAGGACGGCACGCTGATCTGCAA
GGTGAAGATGCGCGGCACCAACTTCCCCCCCGACGGCCCCGTAATGCAGAAGAAGACCATGGGCTGGGAG
GCCTCCACCGAGATGCTGTACCCCGAAGACGGCGTGCTGAAGGGCCATAGCTATCAGGCCCTGAAGCTGA
AGGACGGCGGCCACTACCTGGTGGAGTTCGAGACCATCTACATGGCCAAGAAGCCCGTGCAACTGCCCGG
CGATTACTGTGTGGACACCAAGCTGGACATCACCTCCCACAACGAGGACTACACCATCGTGGAACAGTAC
GGGCGCTCCGAGGGCCGCCACCGTCTGGGCATGGACGAGCGGTACAAGTTAGGGCATGGTACAGGTAGCA
CAGGCAGCGGTAGCTCCGGTACCCTGTACAAGGGCAGCGGCAGCTCCATTTTACCTGGAGATAAAACAAA
TAAAAAGAAAGAGAAAGAGCGGCCAGAGATTTCTCTCCCTTCAGATTTTGAACACACAATTCATGTCGGT
TTTGATGCTGTCACAGGGGAGTTTACGGGAATGCCAGAGCAGTGGGCCCGCTTGCTTCAGGGAAGCGGAG
CTACTAACTTCAGCCTGCTGAAGCAGGCTGGAGACGTGGAGGAGAACCCTGGACCAATGGTGAGCAAGAG
CGAGGAGGTCATCAAAGAGTTCATGCGCTTCAAGGTGCGCTTGGAGGGCTCCATGAACGGCCACGAGTTC
GAGATCGAGGGCGAGGGCGAGGGCCGCCCTTACGAGGGCACCCAGACCGCCAAGCTGAAGGTGACCAAGG
GCGGCCCCCTGCCCTTCGCCTGGGACATCCTGTCCCCCCTGATCATGTACGGCTCCAAGATGTACGTGAA
GCACCCCGCCGACGTCCCCGATTACATGAAGCTGTCCTTCCCCGAGGGCTTCAAGTGGGAGCGCGTGATG
CACTTCGAGGACGGCGGTCTGGTGACCGCGACACAGGACTCCTCCCTGCAGGACGGCACGCTGATCTACA
AGGTGAAGATGCGCGGCACCAACTTCCCCCCCGACGGCCCCGTAATGCAGAAGAAGACCTTGGGCTGGGA
TTATGCCACCGAGCGCCTGTACCCCGAAGAAGGCGTGCTGAAGGGCGAGCTCCTGGGGCGCCTGAAGCTG
AAGGACGGCGGCCTCAACCTGGTGGAGTCCAAGACCATCTACATGGCCAAGAAGCCCGTGCAACTGCCCG
GCTACTACTTCGTGGACACCAAGCTGGACATCACCTCCCACAACGAGGACTACACCATCGTGGAACAGTA
CGAGCGCTCCGAGGGCCGCCACCACCTGGGGCATGGTACAGGTAGCACAGGCAGCGGTAGCTCCGGTACC
CTGTACAAGTCCGGACTCAGATCTCGAGCTCAAGCTTCGAATTCGGCAATGCAGACAATTAAGTGTGTTG
TTGTGGGCGATGGTGCTGTTGGTAAAACATGTCTCCTGATATCCTACACAACAAACAAATTTCCATCGGA
ATATGTACCGACTGTTTTTGACAACTATGCAGTCACAGTTATGATTGGTGGAGAACCATATACTCTTGGA
CTTTTTGATACTGCAGGGCAAGAGGATTATGACAGATTACGACCGCTGAGTTATCCACAAACAGATGTAT
TTCTAGTCTGTTTTTCAGTGGTCTCTCCATCTTCATTTGAAAACGTGAAAGAAAAGTGGGTGCCTGAGAT
AACTCACCACTGTCCAAAGACTCCTTTCTTGCTTGTTGGGACTCAAATTGATCTCAGAGATGACCCCTCT
ACTATTGAGAAACTTGCCAAGAACAAACAGAAGCCTATCACTCCAGAGACTGCTGAAAAGCTGGCCCGTG
ACCTGAAGGCTGTCAAGTATGTGGAGTGTTCTGCACTTACACAGAGAGGTCTGAAGAATGTGTTTGATGA
GGCTATCCTAGCTGCCCTCGAGCCTCCGGAAACTCAACCCAAAAGGAAGTGCTGTATATTCTAA
